Addgene plasmid #57424: mEos2-Talin-IBS2-7
Purpose: Localization: Focal Adhesions, Excitation: 505 / 569, Emission: 516 / 581
Depositing lab: Michael Davidson. Depositing organization: Florida State University, Tallahassee. Publication: Nanoscale architecture of integrin-based cell adhesions. Kanchanawong P, Shtengel G, Pasapera AM, Ramko EB, Davidson MW, Hess HF, Waterman CM. Nature. 2010 Nov 25;468(7323):580-4. doi: 10.1038/nature09621. PubMed 21107430.
Backbone
  Vector backbone: mEos2
  Backbone size w/o insert (bp): 4750
  Vector type: Mammalian Expression
  Selectable markers: Neomycin (select with G418)
Growth in bacteria
  Bacterial resistance: Kanamycin, 50 μg/mL
  Growth temperature: 37°C
  Growth strain: DH5alpha
  Copy number: High Copy
Gene/Insert
  Gene/Insert name: Talin IBS2 (alt name: NM_011602.5)
  Species: M. musculus (mouse)
  Mutation: Talin Integrin Binding Site
  Entrez Gene: Tln1 (a.k.a. Tln)
  Promoter: CMV
  Tag / fusion protein: mEos2 (C terminal on insert)
  Cloning method: Unknown
  Sequencing primers: 5′ CMV-F; 3′ SV40pA-R
Terms and licenses: Academic/Nonprofit Terms; Industry Terms
Depositor comments: . Excitation = 505 / 569; Emission = 516 / 581
How to cite: mEos2-Talin-IBS2-7 was a gift from Michael Davidson (Addgene plasmid # 57424 ; http://n2t.net/addgene:57424 ; RRID:Addgene_57424)
