[The description below was written by a language model from this plasmid's Addgene catalogue record and pLannotate feature annotations shown in this document.]
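Description:
mEos2-Talin-IBS2-7 is a mammalian expression plasmid built on an mEos2 fluorescent-protein backbone of the Clontech N1/C1 style. According to the catalogue entry it encodes a fusion between the integrin binding site (IBS2) region of mouse talin-1 (Tln1) and mEos2, with the tag listed as C-terminal on the insert. Expression is driven by the human CMV immediate-early enhancer and promoter and terminated by an SV40 polyadenylation signal. mEos2 is a monomeric green-to-red photoconvertible protein; the recorded spectra (excitation 505/569, emission 516/581) correspond to its green and red states. The stated localization is focal adhesions.

The plasmid is propagated in E. coli at high copy from a ColE1/pUC-type origin and also carries an f1 origin. A single Tn5 NeoR/KanR cassette sits behind tandem bacterial (bla) and SV40 early promoters and ends in an HSV TK poly(A) signal. It confers kanamycin resistance in bacteria and G418 selection in mammalian cells.

The feature table does not clearly account for the insert. The sequenced record is 4,713 nt, about the same as the stated backbone size without insert, and no talin feature is annotated. Only about 130 nt lie between the CMV promoter and the mEos2 coding sequence, and the short stretch after mEos2 is called only as an SV40 large T antigen fragment. Any talin-derived segment must therefore be very short or simply unannotated, and its position relative to mEos2 cannot be confirmed from this record. The associated publication on the nanoscale architecture of integrin-based adhesions suggests use as a photoconvertible probe for super-resolution localization imaging of focal adhesions.
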