Features (pLannotate 1.2.2; 14 found; start..end, strand, type, name):
      1..47      +  rep_origin     RSF ori (fragment): Plasmids containing the RSF 1030 origin of replication can be propagated in E. coli cells that contain additional plasmids with compatible origins.
    115..418     +  enhancer       CMV enhancer: human cytomegalovirus immediate early enhancer
    419..622     +  promoter       CMV promoter: human cytomegalovirus (CMV) immediate early promoter
    753..1433    +  CDS            mEos2: monomeric variant of green-to-red photoswitchable fluorescent protein EosFP (McKinney et al., 2009)
   1449..1532    +  CDS            large T antigen (fragment): large T antigen from SV40 (simian virus 40)
   1555..1676    +  polyA_signal   SV40 poly(A) signal: SV40 polyadenylation signal
   1710..2138    -  rep_origin     f1 ori (sequence partly withheld): f1 bacteriophage origin of replication; arrow indicates direction of (+) strand synthesis
   2165..2269    +  promoter       AmpR promoter: bla
   2271..2628    +  promoter       SV40 promoter: SV40 enhancer and early promoter
   2663..3457    +  CDS            NeoR/KanR: aminoglycoside phosphotransferase from Tn5; aph(3')-II (or nptII); confers resistance to neomycin, kanamycin, and G418 (Geneticin®)
   3478..3630    +  CDS            ble (fragment): BLE_KLEPN - Experimental evidence at protein level: Swiss-Prot protein existence level 1. Binding protein with a strong affinity to the bleomycin family of antibiotics. Binds to CL990; an antimitotic-antibiotic compound. From Klebsiella pneumoniae.
   3689..3736    +  polyA_signal   HSV TK poly(A) signal: herpes simplex virus thymidine kinase polyadenylation signal (Cole and Stacy, 1985)
   3827..3843    -  polyA_signal   bGH poly(A) signal (fragment): bovine growth hormone polyadenylation signal
   4065..4653    +  rep_origin     ori: high-copy-number ColE1/pMB1/pBR322/pUC origin of replication
>Addgene plasmid #57424 | mEos2-Talin-IBS2-7 | addgene full sequence | sequence record 215272 | Addgene NGS Result
TTCTTTCCTGCGTTATCCCCTGATTCTGTGGATAACCGTATTACCGCCATGCATTAGTTATTAATAGTAA
TCAATTACGGGGTCATTAGTTCATAGCCCATATATGGAGTTCCGCGTTACATAACTTACGGTAAATGGCC
CGCCTGGCTGACCGCCCAACGACCCCCGCCCATTGACGTCAATAATGACGTATGTTCCCATAGTAACGCC
AATAGGGACTTTCCATTGACGTCAATGGGTGGAGTATTTACGGTAAACTGCCCACTTGGCAGTACATCAA
GTGTATCATATGCCAAGTACGCCCCCTATTGACGTCAATGACGGTAAATGGCCCGCCTGGCATTATGCCC
AGTACATGACCTTATGGGACTTTCCTACTTGGCAGTACATCTACGTATTAGTCATCGCTATTACCATGGT
GATGCGGTTTTGGCAGTACATCAATGGGCGTGGATAGCGGTTTGACTCACGGGGATTTCCAAGTCTCCAC
CCCATTGACGTCAATGGGAGTTTGTTTTGGCACCAAAATCAACGGGACTTTCCAAAATGTCGTAACAACT
CCGCCCCATTGACGCAAATGGGCGGTAGGCGTGTACGGTGGGAGGTCTATATAAGCAGAGCTGGTTTAGT
GAACCGTCAGATCCGCTAGCGCCACCATGGGCCAGGTGGTGCTGATCAACGCCGTGAAGGACGTGGCCAA
GGCCCTGGGCGACCTGATCAGCGCCACCAAGGGGGATCCACCGGTCGCCACCATGAGTGCGATTAAGCCA
GACATGAAGATCAAACTCCGTATGGAAGGCAACGTAAACGGGCACCACTTTGTGATCGACGGAGATGGTA
CAGGCAAGCCTTTTGAGGGAAAACAGAGTATGGATCTTGAAGTCAAAGAGGGCGGACCTCTGCCTTTTGC
CTTTGATATCCTGACCACTGCATTCCATTACGGCAACAGGGTATTCGCCAAATATCCAGACAACATACAA
GACTATTTTAAGCAGTCGTTTCCTAAGGGGTATTCGTGGGAACGAAGCTTGACTTTCGAAGACGGGGGCA
TTTGCATTGCCAGAAACGACATAACAATGGAAGGGGACACTTTCTATAATAAAGTTCGATTTTATGGTAC
CAACTTTCCCGCCAATGGTCCAGTTATGCAGAAGAAGACGCTGAAATGGGAGCCCTCCACTGAGAAAATG
TATGTGCGTGATGGAGTGCTGACGGGTGATATTCATATGGCTTTGTTGCTTGAAGGAAATGCCCATTACC
GATGTGACTTCAGAACTACTTACAAAGCTAAGGAGAAGGGTGTCAAGTTACCAGGCTACCACTTTGTGGA
CCACTGCATTGAGATTTTAAGCCATGACAAAGATTACAACAAGGTTAAGCTGTATGAGCATGCTGTTGCT
CATTCTGGATTGCCTGACAATGCCAGACGATAAGCGGCCGCGACTCTAGATCATAATCAGCCATACCACA
TTTGTAGAGGTTTTACTTGCTTTAAAAAACCTCCCACACCTCCCCCTGAACCTGAAACATAAAATGAATG
CAATTGTTGTTGTTAACTTGTTTATTGCAGCTTATAATGGTTACAAATAAAGCAATAGCATCACAAATTT
CACAAATAAAGCATTTTTTTCACTGCATTCTAGTTGTGGTTTGTCCAAACTCATCAATGTATCTTAAGGC
GTAAATTGTAAGCGTTAATATTTTGTTAAAATTCGCGTTAAATTTTTGTTAAATCAGCTCATTTTTTAAC
CAATAGGCCGAAATCGGCAAAATCCCTTATAAATCAAAAGAATAGACCGAGATAGGGT
[37 nt withheld, positions 1809-1845]
AAAGAACGTGGACTCCAACGTCAAAGG
[49 nt withheld, positions 1873-1921]
T
[91 nt withheld, positions 1923-2013]
G
[124 nt withheld, positions 2015-2138]
CAGGTGGCACTTTTCGGGGAAATGTGCGCGGAACCCCTATTTGTTTATTTTTCTAAATACATTCAAATAT
GTATCCGCTCATGAGACAATAACCCTGATAAATGCTTCAATAATATTGAAAAAGGAAGAGTCCTGAGGCG
GAAAGAACCAGCTGTGGAATGTGTGTCAGTTAGGGTGTGGAAAGTCCCCAGGCTCCCCAGCAGGCAGAAG
TATGCAAAGCATGCATCTCAATTAGTCAGCAACCAGGTGTGGAAAGTCCCCAGGCTCCCCAGCAGGCAGA
AGTATGCAAAGCATGCATCTCAATTAGTCAGCAACCATAGTCCCGCCCCTAACTCCGCCCATCCCGCCCC
TAACTCCGCCCAGTTCCGCCCATTCTCCGCCCCATGGCTGACTAATTTTTTTTATTTATGCAGAGGCCGA
GGCCGCCTCGGCCTCTGAGCTATTCCAGAAGTAGTGAGGAGGCTTTTTTGGAGGCCTAGGCTTTTGCAAA
GATCGATCAAGAGACAGGATGAGGATCGTTTCGCATGATTGAACAAGATGGATTGCACGCAGGTTCTCCG
GCCGCTTGGGTGGAGAGGCTATTCGGCTATGACTGGGCACAACAGACAATCGGCTGCTCTGATGCCGCCG
TGTTCCGGCTGTCAGCGCAGGGGCGCCCGGTTCTTTTTGTCAAGACCGACCTGTCCGGTGCCCTGAATGA
ACTGCAAGACGAGGCAGCGCGGCTATCGTGGCTGGCCACGACGGGCGTTCCTTGCGCAGCTGTGCTCGAC
GTTGTCACTGAAGCGGGAAGGGACTGGCTGCTATTGGGCGAAGTGCCGGGGCAGGATCTCCTGTCATCTC
ACCTTGCTCCTGCCGAGAAAGTATCCATCATGGCTGATGCAATGCGGCGGCTGCATACGCTTGATCCGGC
TACCTGCCCATTCGACCACCAAGCGAAACATCGCATCGAGCGAGCACGTACTCGGATGGAAGCCGGTCTT
GTCGATCAGGATGATCTGGACGAAGAGCATCAGGGGCTCGCGCCAGCCGAACTGTTCGCCAGGCTCAAGG
CGAGCATGCCCGACGGCGAGGATCTCGTCGTGACCCATGGCGATGCCTGCTTGCCGAATATCATGGTGGA
AAATGGCCGCTTTTCTGGATTCATCGACTGTGGCCGGCTGGGTGTGGCGGACCGCTATCAGGACATAGCG
TTGGCTACCCGTGATATTGCTGAAGAGCTTGGCGGCGAATGGGCTGACCGCTTCCTCGTGCTTTACGGTA
TCGCCGCTCCCGATTCGCAGCGCATCGCCTTCTATCGCCTTCTTGACGAGTTCTTCTGAGCGGGACTCTG
GGGTTCGAAATGACCGACCAAGCGACGCCCAACCTGCCATCACGAGATTTCGATTCCACCGCCGCCTTCT
ATGAAAGGTTGGGCTTCGGAATCGTTTTCCGGGACGCCGGCTGGATGATCCTCCAGCGCGGGGATCTCAT
GCTGGAGTTCTTCGCCCACCCTAGGGGGAGGCTAACTGAAACACGGAAGGAGACAATACCGGAAGGAACC
CGCGCTATGACGGCAATAAAAAGACAGAATAAAACGCACGGTGTTGGGTCGTTTGTTCATAAACGCGGGG
TTCGGTCCCAGGGCTGGCACTCTGTCGATACCCCACCGAGACCCCATTGGGGCCAATACGCCCGCGTTTC
TTCCTTTTCCCCACCCCACCCCCCAAGTTCGGGTGAAGGCCCAGGGCTCGCAGCCAACGTCGGGGCGGCA
GGCCCTGCCATAGCCTCAGGTTACTCATATATACTTTAGATTGATTTAAAACTTCATTTTTAATTTAAAA
GGATCTAGGTGAAGATCCTTTTTGATAATCTCATGACCAAAATCCCTTAACGTGAGTTTTCGTTCCACTG
AGCGTCAGACCCCGTAGAAAAGATCAAAGGATCTTCTTGAGATCCTTTTTTTCTGCGCGTAATCTGCTGC
TTGCAAACAAAAAAACCACCGCTACCAGCGGTGGTTTGTTTGCCGGATCAAGAGCTACCAACTCTTTTTC
CGAAGGTAACTGGCTTCAGCAGAGCGCAGATACCAAATACTGTTCTTCTAGTGTAGCCGTAGTTAGGCCA
CCACTTCAAGAACTCTGTAGCACCGCCTACATACCTCGCTCTGCTAATCCTGTTACCAGTGGCTGCTGCC
AGTGGCGATAAGTCGTGTCTTACCGGGTTGGACTCAAGACGATAGTTACCGGATAAGGCGCAGCGGTCGG
GCTGAACGGGGGGTTCGTGCACACAGCCCAGCTTGGAGCGAACGACCTACACCGAACTGAGATACCTACA
GCGTGAGCTATGAGAAAGCGCCACGCTTCCCGAAGGGAGAAAGGCGGACAGGTATCCGGTAAGCGGCAGG
GTCGGAACAGGAGAGCGCACGAGGGAGCTTCCAGGGGGAAACGCCTGGTATCTTTATAGTCCTGTCGGGT
TTCGCCACCTCTGACTTGAGCGTCGATTTTTGTGATGCTCGTCAGGGGGGCGGAGCCTATGGAAAAACGC
CAGCAACGCGGCCTTTTTACGGTTCCTGGCCTTTTGCTGGCCTTTTGCTCACATG
