>Addgene plasmid #57424 | mEos2-Talin-IBS2-7 | depositor partial sequence | sequence record 88558 | insert sequence
GACGCAAATGGGCGGTAGGCGTGTACGGTGGGAGGTCTATATAAGCAGAGCTGGTTTAGTGAACCGTCAG
ATCCGCTAGCGCCACCATGGGCCAGGTGGTGCTGATCAACGCCGTGAAGGACGTGGCCAAGGCCCTGGGC
GACCTGATCAGCGCCACCAAGGGGGATCCACCGGTCGCCACCATGAGTGCGATTAAGCCAGACATGAAGA
TCAAACTCCGTATGGAAGGCAACGTAAACGGGCACCACTTTGTGATCGACGGAGATGGTACAGGCAAGCC
TTTTGAGGGAAAACAGAGTATGGATCTTGAAGTCAAAGAGGGCGGACCTCTGCCTTTTGCCTTTGATATC
CTGACCACTGCATTCCATTACGGCAACAGGGTATTCGCCAAATATCCAGACAACATACAAGACTATTTTA
AGCAGTCGTTTCCTAAGGGGTATTCGTGGGAACGAAGCTTGACTTTCGAAGACGGGGGCATTTGCATTGC
CAGAAACGACATAACAATGGAAGGGGACACTTTCTATAATAAAGTTCGATTTTATGGTACCAACTTTCCC
GCCAATGGTCCAGTTATGCAGAAGAAGACGCTGAAATGGGAGCCCTCCACTGAGAAAATGTATGTGCGTG
ATGGAGTGCTGACGGGTGATATTCATATGGCTTTGTTGCTTGAAGGAAATGCCCATTACCGATGTGACTT
CAGAACTACTTACAAAGCTAAGGAGAAGGGTGTCAAGTTACCAGGCTACCACTTTGTGGACCACTGCATT
GAGATTTTAAGCCATGACAAAGATTACAACAAGGTTAAGCTGTATGAGCATGCTGTTGCTCATTCTGGAT
TGCCTGACAATGCCAGACGATAAGCGGCCGCGACTCTAGATCATAATCAGCCATACCACATTTGTAGAGG
TTTTACTTGCTTTAAAAAACCTCCCACACCTCCCCCTGAACCTGAAACATAAAATGAATGCAATTGTTGT
TGTTAACTTGTTTA
